>Addgene plasmid #17612 | pRK5-Myc-Parkin | addgene full sequence | sequence record 172733 | Addgene NGS Result
TTCGAGCTCGCCCGACATTGATTATTGACTAGTTATTAATAGTAATCAATTACGGGGTCATTAGTTCATA
GCCCATATATGGAGTTCCGCGTTACATAACTTACGGTAAATGGCCCGCCTGGCTGACCGCCCAACGACCC
CCGCCCATTGACGTCAATAATGACGTATGTTCCCATAGTAACGCCAATAGGGACTTTCCATTGACGTCAA
TGGGTGGAGTATTTACGGTAAACTGCCCACTTGGCAGTACATCAAGTGTATCATATGCCAAGTACGCCCC
CTATTGACGTCAATGACGGTAAATGGCCCGCCTGGCATTATGCCCAGTACATGACCTTATGGGACTTTCC
TACTTGGCAGTACATCTACGTATTAGTCATCGCTATTACCATGGTGATGCGGTTTTGGCAGTACATCAAT
GGGCGTGGATAGCGGTTTGACTCACGGGGATTTCCAAGTCTCCACCCCATTGACGTCAATGGGAGTTTGT
TTTGGCACCAAAATCAACGGGACTTTCCAAAATGTCGTAACAACTCCGCCCCATTGACGCAAATGGGCGG
TAGGCGTGTACGGTGGGAGGTCTATATAAGCAGAGCTCGTTTAGTGAACCGTCAGATCGCCTGGAGACGC
CATCCACGCTGTTTTGACCTCCATAGAAGACACCGGGACCGATCCAGCCTCCGCGGCCGGGAACGGTGCA
TTGGAACGCGGATTCCCCGTGCCAAGAGTGACGTAAGTACCGCCTATAGAGTCTATAGGCCCACCCCCTT
GGCTTCGTTAGAACGCGGCTACAATTAATACATAACCTTATGTATCATACACATACGATTTAGGTGACAC
TATAGAATAACATCCACTTTGCCTTTCTCTCCACAGGTGTCCACTCCCAGGTCCAACTGCACCTCGGTTC
TATCGATTGAATTCCCGAACCGACAGTCGGTCTCTTCACCAAGGCCATTCGCGCCACCATGGAGCAAAAG
CTCATTTCTGAGGAAGATCTCAATGGTGGTGGTGGTGGGTCGACCATGATAGTGTTTGTCAGGTTCAACT
CCAGCCATGGTTTCCCAGTGGAGGTCGATTCTGACACCAGCATCTTCCAGCTCAAGGAGGTGGTTGCTAA
GCGACAGGGGGTTCCGGCTGACCAGTTGCGTGTGATTTTCGCAGGGAAGGAGCTGAGGAATGACTGGACT
GTGCAGAATTGTGACCTGGATCAGCAGAGCATTGTTCACATTGTGCAGAGACCGTGGAGAAAAGGTCAAG
AAATGAATGCAACTGGAGGCGACGACCCCAGAAACGCGGCGGGAGGCTGTGAGCGGGAGCCCCAGAGCTT
GACTCGGGTGGACCTCAGCAGCTCAGTCCTCCCAGGAGACTCTGTGGGGCTGGCTGTCATTCTGCACACT
GACAGCAGGAAGGACTCACCACCAGCTGGAAGTCCAGCAGGTAGATCAATCTACAACAGCTTTTATGTGT
ATTGCAAAGGCCCCTGTCAAAGAGTGCAGCCGGGAAAACTCAGGGTACAGTGCAGCACCTGCAGGCAGGC
AACGCTCACCTTGACCCAGGGTCCATCTTGCTGGGATGATGTTTTAATTCCAAACCGGATGAGTGGTGAA
TGCCAATCCCCACACTGCCCTGGGACTAGTGCAGAATTTTTCTTTAAATGTGGAGCACACCCCACCTCTG
ACAAGGAAACATCAGTAGCTTTGCACCTGATCGCAACAAATAGTCGGAACATCACTTGCATTACGTGCAC
AGACGTCAGGAGCCCCGTCCTGGTTTTCCAGTGCAACTCCCGCCACGTGATTTGCTTAGACTGTTTCCAC
TTATACTGTGTGACAAGACTCAATGATCGGCAGTTTGTTCACGACCCTCAACTTGGCTACTCCCTGCCTT
GTGTGGCTGGCTGTCCCAACTCCTTGATTAAAGAGCTCCATCACTTCAGGATTCTGGGAGAAGAGCAGTA
CAACCGGTACCAGCAGTATGGTGCAGAGGAGTGTGTCCTGCAGATGGGGGGCGTGTTATGCCCCCGCCCT
GGCTGTGGAGCGGGGCTGCTGCCGGAGCCTGACCAGAGGAAAGTCACCTGCGAAGGGGGCAATGGCCTGG
GCTGTGGGTTTGCCTTCTGCCGGGAATGTAAAGAAGCGTACCATGAAGGGGAGTGCAGTGCCGTATTTGA
AGCCTCAGGAACAACTACTCAGGCCTACAGAGTCGATGAAAGAGCCGCCGAGCAGGCTCGTTGGGAAGCA
GCCTCCAAAGAAACCATCAAGAAAACCACCAAGCCCTGTCCCCGCTGCCATGTACCAGTGGAAAAAAATG
GAGGCTGCATGCACATGAAGTGTCCGCAGCCCCAGTGCAGGCTCGAGTGGTGCTGGAACTGTGGCTGCGA
GTGGAACCGCGTCTGCATGGGGGACCACTGGTTCGACGTGTAGGCGGCCGCTAAGTAAGTAAGGATCCCC
AGCTTGGCCGCCATGGCCCAACTTGTTTATTGCAGCTTATAATGGTTACAAATAAAGCAATAGCATCACA
AATTTCACAAATAAAGCATTTTTTTCACTGCATTCTAGTTGTGGTTTGTCCAAACTCATCAATGTATCTT
ATCATGTCTGGATCGGGAATTAATTCGGCGCAGCACCATGGCCTGAAATAACCTCTGAAAGAGGAACTTG
GTTAGGTACCTTCTGAGGCGGAAAGAACCAGCTGTGGAATGTGTGTCAGTTAGGGTGTGGAAAGTCCCCA
GGCTCCCCAGCAGGCAGAAGTATGCAAAGCATGCATCTCAATTAGTCAGCAACCAGGTGTGGAAAGTCCC
CAGGCTCCCCAGCAGGCAGAAGTATGCAAAGCATGCATCTCAATTAGTCAGCAACCATAGTCCCGCCCCT
AACTCCGCCCATCCCGCCCCTAACTCCGCCCAGTTCCGCCCATTCTCCGCCCCATGGCTGACTAATTTTT
TTTATTTATGCAGAGGCCGAGGCCGCCTCGGCCTCTGAGCTATTCCAGAAGTAGTGAGGAGGCTTTTTTG
GAGGCCTAGGCTTTTGCAAAAAGCTGTTAACAGCTTGGCACTGGCCGTCGTTTTACAACGTCGTGACTGG
GAAAACCCTGGCGTTACCCAACTTAATCGCCTTGCAGCACATCCCCCTTTCGCCAGCTGGCGTAATAGCG
AAGAGGCCCGCACCGATCGCCCTTCCCAACAGTTGCGCAGCCTGAATGGCGAATGGCGCCTGATGCGGTA
TTTTCTCCTTACGCATCTGTGCGGTATTTCACACCGCATA
[142 nt withheld, positions 3261-3402]
C
[141 nt withheld, positions 3404-3544]
CCTTTGACGTTGGAGTCCACGTTCTTT
[37 nt withheld, positions 3572-3608]
ACCCTATCTCGGGCTATTCTTTTGATTTATAAGGGATTTTGCCGATTTCGGCCTATTGGTTAAAAAATGA
GCTGATTTAACAAAAATTTAACGCGAATTTTAACAAAATATTAACGTTTACAATTTTATGGTGCACTCTC
AGTACAATCTGCTCTGATGCCGCATAGTTAAGCCAGCCCCGACACCCGCCAACACCCGCTGACGCGCCCT
GACGGGCTTGTCTGCTCCCGGCATCCGCTTACAGACAAGCTGTGACCGTCTCCGGGAGCTGCATGTGTCA
GAGGTTTTCACCGTCATCACCGAAACGCGCGAGACGAAAGGGCCTCGTGATACGCCTATTTTTATAGGTT
AATGTCATGATAATAATGGTTTCTTAGACGTCAGGTGGCACTTTTCGGGGAAATGTGCGCGGAACCCCTA
TTTGTTTATTTTTCTAAATACATTCAAATATGTATCCGCTCATGAGACAATAACCCTGATAAATGCTTCA
ATAATATTGAAAAAGGAAGAGTATGAGTATTCAACATTTCCGTGTCGCCCTTATTCCCTTTTTTGCGGCA
TTTTGCCTTCCTGTTTTTGCTCACCCAGAAACGCTGGTGAAAGTAAAAGATGCTGAAGATCAGTTGGGTG
CACGAGTGGGTTACATCGAACTGGATCTCAACAGCGGTAAGATCCTTGAGAGTTTTCGCCCCGAAGAACG
TTTTCCAATGATGAGCACTTTTAAAGTTCTGCTATGTGGCGCGGTATTATCCCGTATTGACGCCGGGCAA
GAGCAACTCGGTCGCCGCATACACTATTCTCAGAATGACTTGGTTGAGTACTCACCAGTCACAGAAAAGC
ATCTTACGGATGGCATGACAGTAAGAGAATTATGCAGTGCTGCCATAACCATGAGTGATAACACTGCGGC
CAACTTACTTCTGACAACGATCGGAGGACCGAAGGAGCTAACCGCTTTTTTGCACAACATGGGGGATCAT
GTAACTCGCCTTGATCGTTGGGAACCGGAGCTGAATGAAGCCATACCAAACGACGAGCGTGACACCACGA
TGCCTGTAGCAATGGCAACAACGTTGCGCAAACTATTAACTGGCGAACTACTTACTCTAGCTTCCCGGCA
ACAATTAATAGACTGGATGGAGGCGGATAAAGTTGCAGGACCACTTCTGCGCTCGGCCCTTCCGGCTGGC
TGGTTTATTGCTGATAAATCTGGAGCCGGTGAGCGTGGGTCTCGCGGTATCATTGCAGCACTGGGGCCAG
ATGGTAAGCCCTCCCGTATCGTAGTTATCTACACGACGGGGAGTCAGGCAACTATGGATGAACGAAATAG
ACAGATCGCTGAGATAGGTGCCTCACTGATTAAGCATTGGTAACTGTCAGACCAAGTTTACTCATATATA
CTTTAGATTGATTTAAAACTTCATTTTTAATTTAAAAGGATCTAGGTGAAGATCCTTTTTGATAATCTCA
TGACCAAAATCCCTTAACGTGAGTTTTCGTTCCACTGAGCGTCAGACCCCGTAGAAAAGATCAAAGGATC
TTCTTGAGATCCTTTTTTTCTGCGCGTAATCTGCTGCTTGCAAACAAAAAAACCACCGCTACCAGCGGTG
GTTTGTTTGCCGGATCAAGAGCTACCAACTCTTTTTCCGAAGGTAACTGGCTTCAGCAGAGCGCAGATAC
CAAATACTGTTCTTCTAGTGTAGCCGTAGTTAGGCCACCACTTCAAGAACTCTGTAGCACCGCCTACATA
CCTCGCTCTGCTAATCCTGTTACCAGTGGCTGCTGCCAGTGGCGATAAGTCGTGTCTTACCGGGTTGGAC
TCAAGACGATAGTTACCGGATAAGGCGCAGCGGTCGGGCTGAACGGGGGGTTCGTGCACACAGCCCAGCT
TGGAGCGAACGACCTACACCGAACTGAGATACCTACAGCGTGAGCTATGAGAAAGCGCCACGCTTCCCGA
AGGGAGAAAGGCGGACAGGTATCCGGTAAGCGGCAGGGTCGGAACAGGAGAGCGCACGAGGGAGCTTCCA
GGGGGAAACGCCTGGTATCTTTATAGTCCTGTCGGGTTTCGCCACCTCTGACTTGAGCGTCGATTTTTGT
GATGCTCGTCAGGGGGGCGGAGCCTATGGAAAAACGCCAGCAACGCGGCCTTTTTACGGTTCCTGGCCTT
TTGCTGGCCTTTTGCTCACATGTTCTTTCCTGCGTTATCCCCTGATTCTGTGGATAACCGTATTACCGCC
TTTGAGTGAGCTGATACCGCTCGCCGCAGCCGAACGACCGAGCGCAGCGAGTCAGTGAGCGAGGAAGCGG
AAGAGCGCCCAATACGCAAACCGCCTCTCCCCGCGCGTTGGCCGATTCATTAATGCAGCTGGCACGACAG
GTTTCCCGACTGGAAAGCGGGCAGTGAGCGCAACGCAATTAATGTGAGTTAGCTCACTCATTAGGCACCC
CAGGCTTTACACTTTATGCTTCCGGCTCGTATGTTGTGTGGAATTGTGAGCGGATAACAATTTCACACAG
GAAACAGCTATGACATGATTACGAATTAA
Features (pLannotate 1.2.2; 21 found; start..end, strand, type, name):
     14..393     +  enhancer       CMV enhancer: human cytomegalovirus immediate early enhancer
    394..597     +  promoter       CMV promoter: human cytomegalovirus (CMV) immediate early promoter
    733..776     +  intron         CMV intron (fragment): modified intron A from human cytomegalovirus
    828..846     +  promoter       SP6 promoter: promoter for bacteriophage SP6 RNA polymerase
    850..887     +  CDS            IgH signal sequence (fragment): signal sequence from the mouse immunoglobulin heavy chain variable region
    972..991     +  CDS            Myc (fragment): Myc (human c-Myc proto-oncogene) epitope tag
   1026..2420    +  CDS            PRKN: PRKN_HUMAN - Also known as PARK2. Experimental evidence at protein level: Swiss-Prot protein existence level 1. Functions within a multiprotein E3 ubiquitin ligase complex, catalyzing the covalent attachment of ubiquitin moieties onto substrate proteins (PubMed:10888878, PubMed:10973942, PubMed:11431533, PubMed:12150907, PubMed:12628165, PubMed:15105460, PubMed:16135753, PubMed:21376232, PubMed:21532592, PubMed:23754282, PubMed:23620051, PubMed:24660806, PubMed:24751536, PubMed:32047033, PubMed:29311685, PubMed:22396657). Substrates include SYT11 and VDAC1 (PubMed:32047033, PubMed:29311685). O
   2470..2604    +  polyA_signal   SV40 poly(A) signal: SV40 polyadenylation signal
   2673..3030    +  promoter       SV40 promoter: SV40 enhancer and early promoter
   3049..3203    +  CDS            lacZα (fragment): LacZα fragment of β-galactosidase; lacZ fragment
   3209..3260    -  misc_feature   bom (fragment): basis of mobility region from pBR322
   3279..3659    +  rep_origin     M13 ori (sequence partly withheld): M13 bacteriophage origin of replication; arrow indicates direction of (+) strand synthesis
   3735..3784    -  misc_feature   bom (fragment): basis of mobility region from pBR322
   3886..3921    -  CDS            rop (fragment): Rop protein, which maintains plasmids at low copy number; rop
   4016..4120    +  promoter       AmpR promoter: bla
   4121..4981    +  CDS            AmpR: β-lactamase; bla; confers resistance to ampicillin, carbenicillin, and related antibiotics
   5152..5740    +  rep_origin     ori: high-copy-number ColE1/pMB1/pBR322/pUC origin of replication
   5923..6015    +  CDS            lacI (fragment): lac repressor; lacI; The lac repressor binds to the lac operator to inhibit transcription in E. coli. This inhibition can be relieved by adding lactose or isopropyl-β-D-thiogalactopyranoside (IPTG).
   6028..6049    +  protein_bind   CAP binding site: CAP binding activates transcription in the presence of cAMP. E. coli catabolite activator protein
   6064..6094    +  promoter       lac promoter: promoter for the E. coli lac operon
   6102..6118    +  protein_bind   lac operator: The lac repressor binds to the lac operator to inhibit transcription in E. coli. This inhibition can be relieved by adding lactose or isopropyl-β-D-thiogalactopyranoside (IPTG). lac repressor encoded by lacI
