[The description below was written by a language model from this plasmid's Addgene catalogue record and pLannotate feature annotations shown in this document.]
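Description:
pRK5-Myc-Parkin is a mammalian expression plasmid that places human Parkin (PRKN, also known as PARK2) under control of the human cytomegalovirus immediate early enhancer and promoter in the pRK5-Myc backbone. The roughly 1.4 kb Parkin coding sequence was inserted between SalI and NotI sites, both of which remain intact, downstream of a Myc epitope supplied by the backbone, so the protein is produced with an N-terminal Myc tag for detection or immunoprecipitation. Between the CMV promoter and the tag, the annotation picks up a fragment of CMV intron A, an SP6 phage promoter (which also serves as the 5′ sequencing primer site and could in principle drive in vitro transcription), and a short match to an immunoglobulin heavy chain signal sequence. That match is only partial and is probably residual backbone leader sequence rather than a functional secretion signal. An SV40 polyadenylation signal terminates the transcript.

The sequenced plasmid is about 6.2 kb, consistent with the stated backbone and insert sizes. It is propagated in E. coli as a high-copy plasmid through a ColE1/pUC-type origin with ampicillin selection from the β-lactamase gene. An M13 phage origin allows single-stranded DNA production, and scattered lac, rop and bom fragments are cloning-vector remnants. An SV40 enhancer/early promoter region lies downstream of the expression cassette, but no mammalian selection marker is annotated, so the construct suits transient transfection. Parkin is an E3 ubiquitin ligase, and the associated publication used it to study E2-dependent ubiquitin ligase activity and degradation of the synaptic vesicle-associated protein CDCrel-1.
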