Addgene plasmid #17612: pRK5-Myc-Parkin
Depositing lab: Ted Dawson. Publication: Parkin functions as an E2-dependent ubiquitin- protein ligase and promotes the degradation of the synaptic vesicle-associated protein, CDCrel-1. Zhang Y, Gao J, Chung KK, Huang H, Dawson VL, Dawson TM. Proc Natl Acad Sci U S A 2000 Nov 21;97(24):13354-9. 10.1073/pnas.240347797 PubMed 11078524.
Backbone
  Vector backbone: pRK5-Myc
  Backbone size w/o insert (bp): 4800
  Vector type: Mammalian Expression
Growth in bacteria
  Bacterial resistance: Ampicillin, 100 μg/mL
  Growth temperature: 37°C
  Growth strain: DH5alpha
  Copy number: High Copy
Gene/Insert
  Gene/Insert name: Parkin
  Species: H. sapiens (human)
  Insert size (bp): 1400
  Entrez Gene: PRKN (a.k.a. AR-JP, LPRS2, PARK2, PDJ)
  Tag / fusion protein: Myc (N terminal on backbone)
  Cloning method: Restriction Enzyme; 5′ cloning site SalI (not destroyed); 3′ cloning site NotI (not destroyed)
  Sequencing primers: 5′ SP6
Terms and licenses: Academic/Nonprofit Terms; Industry Terms: Not Available to Industry
How to cite: pRK5-Myc-Parkin was a gift from Ted Dawson (Addgene plasmid # 17612 ; http://n2t.net/addgene:17612 ; RRID:Addgene_17612)
