>Addgene plasmid #17612 | pRK5-Myc-Parkin | addgene partial sequence | sequence record 104203 | CMV-F 5'-CGCAAATGGGCGGTAGGCGTG-3'
GTGAACCGTCAGATCGCCTGGAGACGCCATCCACGCTGTTTTGACCTCCATAGAAGACACCGGGACCGAT
CCAGCCTCCGCGGCCGGGAACGGTGCATTGGAACGCGGATTCCCCGTGCCAAGAGTGACGTAAGTACCGC
CTATAGAGTCTATAGGCCCACCCCCTTGGCTTCGTTAGAACGCGGCTACAATTAATACATAACCTTATGT
ATCATACACATACGATTTAGGTGACACTATAGAATAACATCCACTTTGCCTTTCTCTCCACAGGTGTCCA
CTCCCAGGTCCAACTGCACCTCGGTTCTATCGATTGAATTCCCGAACCGACAGTCGGTCTCTTCACCAAG
GCCATTCGCGCCACCATGGAGCAAAAGCTCATTTCTGAGGAAGATCTCAATGGTGGTGGTGGTGGGTCGA
CCATGATAGTGTTTGTCAGGTTCAACTCCAGCCATGGTTTCCCAGTGGAGGTCGATTCTGACACCAGCAT
CTTCCAGCTCAAGGAGGTGGTTGCTAAGCGACAGGGGGTTCCGGCTGACCAGTTGCGTGTGATTTTCGCA
GGGAAGGAGCTGAGGAATGACTGGACTGTGCAGAATTGTGACCTGGATCAGCAGAGCATTGTTCACATTG
TGCAGAGACCGTGGAGAAAAGGTCAAGAAATGAATGCAACTGGAGGCGACGACCCCAGAAACGCGGCGGG
AGGCTGTGAGCGGGAGCCCCAGAGCTTGACTCGGGTGGACCTCAGCAGCTCAGTCCTCCCAGGAGACTCT
GTGGGGCTGGCTGTCATTCTGCACACTGACAGCAGGAAGGACTCACCACCAGCTGGAAGTCCAGCAGGTA
GATCAATCTACAACAGCTTTTATGTGTATTGCAAAGGCCCCTGTCAAAGAGTGCAGCCGGGAAAACTCAG
GGTACAGTGCAGCACCTGCAGGCAGGCAACGCTCACCTTGACCCAGGGTCCATCTTGCTGGG
