>Addgene plasmid #17612 | pRK5-Myc-Parkin | addgene partial sequence | sequence record 104204 | SV40pA-R 5'-GAAATTTGTGATGCTATTGC-3'
AGTTGGGCCATGGCGGCCAAGCTGGGGATCCTTACTTACTTAGCGGCCGCCTACACGTCGAACCAGTGGT
CCCCCATGCAGACGCGGTTCCACTCGCAGCCACAGTTCCAGCACCACTCGAGCCTGCACTGGGGCTGCGG
ACACTTCATGTGCATGCAGCCTCCATTTTTTTCCACTGGTACATGGCAGCGGGGACAGGGCTTGGTGGTT
TTCTTGATGGTTTCTTTGGAGGCTGCTTCCCAACGAGCCTGCTCGGCGGCTCTTTCATCGACTCTGTAGG
CCTGAGTAGTTGTTCCTGAGGCTTCAAATACGGCACTGCACTCCCCTTCATGGTACGCTTCTTTACATTC
CCGGCAGAAGGCAAACCCACAGCCCAGGCCATTGCCCCCTTCGCAGGTGACTTTCCTCTGGTCAGGCTCC
GGCAGCAGCCCCGCTCCACAGCCAGGGCGGGGGCATAACACGCCCCCCATCTGCAGGACACACTCCTCTG
CACCATACTGCTGGTACCGGTTGTACTGCTCTTCTCCCAGAATCCTGAAGTGATGGAGCTCTTTAATCAA
GGAGTTGGGACAGCCAGCCACACAAGGCAGGGAGTAGCCAAGTTGAGGGTCGTGAACAAACTGCCGATCA
TTGAGTCTTGTCACACAGTATAAGTGGAAACAGTCTAAGCAAATCACGTGGCGGGAGTTGCACTGGAAAA
CCAGGACGGGGCTCCTGACGTCTGTGCACGTAATGCAAGTGATGTTCCGACTATTTGTTGCGATCAGGTG
CAAAGCTACTGATGTTTCCTTGTCAGAGGTGGGGTGTGCTCCACATTTAAAGAAAAATTCTGCACTAGTC
CCAGGGCAGTGTGGGGAT
