>Addgene plasmid #17612 | pRK5-Myc-Parkin | addgene partial sequence | sequence record 104205 | hPARK2-R 5'-TTCGCAGGTGACTTTCCTCT-3'
AGCCAGGGCGGGGGCATAACACGCCCCCCATCTGCAGGACACACTCCTCTGCACCATACTGCTGGTACCG
GTTGTACTGCTCTTCTCCCAGAATCCTGAAGTGATGGAGCTCTTTAATCAAGGAGTTGGGACAGCCAGCC
ACACAAGGCAGGGAGTAGCCAAGTTGAGGGTCGTGAACAAACTGCCGATCATTGAGTCTTGTCACACAGT
ATAAGTGGAAACAGTCTAAGCAAATCACGTGGCGGGAGTTGCACTGGAAAACCAGGACGGGGCTCCTGAC
GTCTGTGCACGTAATGCAAGTGATGTTCCGACTATTTGTTGCGATCAGGTGCAAAGCTACTGATGTTTCC
TTGTCAGAGGTGGGGTGTGCTCCACATTTAAAGAAAAATTCTGCACTAGTCCCAGGGCAGTGTGGGGATT
GGCATTCACCACTCATCCGGTTTGGAATTAAAACATCATCCCAGCAAGATGGACCCTGGGTCAAGGTGAG
CGTTGCCTGCCTGCAGGTGCTGCACTGTACCCTGAGTTTTCCCGGCTGCACTCTTTGACAGGGGCCTTTG
CAATACACATAAAAGCTGTTGTAGATTGATCTACCTGCTGGACTTCCAGCTGGTGGTGAGTCCTTCCTGC
TGTCAGTGTGCAGAATGACAGCCAGCCCCACAGAGTCTCCTGGGAGGACTGAGCTGCTGAGGTCCACCCG
AGTCAAGCTCTGGGGCTCCCGCTCACAGCCTCCCGCCGCGTTTCTGGGGTCGTCGCCTCCAGTTGCATTC
ATTTCTTGACCTTTTCTCCACGGTCTCTGCACAATGTGAACAATGCTCTGCTGATCCAGGTCACAATTCT
GCACAGTCCAGTCATTCCTCAGCTCCTTCCCTGCGAAAA
